Addgene plasmid #181784: pShoHELIX-sgRNA_entry (BO3)
Purpose: Expresses ShoHELIX containing a nicking I-AniI fusion to ShoTnsB. New sgRNA spacer sequences can be added using Golden Gate assembly (via SapI sites).
Depositing lab: Benjamin Kleinstiver. Depositing organization: Massachusetts General Hospital. Publication: Precise cut-and-paste DNA insertion using engineered type V-K CRISPR-associated transposases. Tou CJ, Orr B, Kleinstiver BP. Nat Biotechnol. 2023 Jan 2. doi: 10.1038/s41587-022-01574-x. PubMed 36593413.
Backbone
  Vector backbone: pUC19
  Vector type: Bacterial Expression
Growth in bacteria
  Bacterial resistance: Ampicillin, 100 μg/mL
  Growth temperature: 37°C
  Growth strain: DH5alpha
  Copy number: High Copy
Gene/Insert
  Gene/Insert name: nAniI-ShoTnsB, ShoTnsC, ShoTniQ, ShoCas12k
  Species: Synthetic
  Mutation: nAniI = K227M, F80K, L232K
  Promoter: Lac and J23119
  Cloning method: Gibson Cloning
  Sequencing primers: 5′ ACGCCAAGCTCCAAAACGATCTCA; 3′ gctagcattatacctaggactgagc
Terms and licenses: Academic/Nonprofit Terms; Industry Terms: Not Available to Industry
Depositor comments: Please visit https://www.biorxiv.org/content/10.1101/2022.01.07.475005v1 for bioRxiv preprint.
How to cite: pShoHELIX-sgRNA_entry (BO3) was a gift from Benjamin Kleinstiver (Addgene plasmid # 181784 ; http://n2t.net/addgene:181784 ; RRID:Addgene_181784)
