[The description below was written by a language model from this plasmid's Addgene catalogue record and pLannotate feature annotations shown in this document.]
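Description:
pShoHELIX-sgRNA_entry (BO3) is a high-copy bacterial expression plasmid built on pUC19, about 8.8 kb in the sequenced record. It is propagated in E. coli through the ColE1/pUC origin and selected with ampicillin via the bla (AmpR) gene under its own promoter. It encodes the protein components of "ShoHELIX", an engineered type V-K CRISPR-associated transposase system. These are ShoTnsB fused at its N-terminus to a nicking variant of the homing endonuclease I-AniI (nAniI, carrying K227M, F80K and L232K), together with ShoTnsC, ShoTniQ and ShoCas12k.

The feature table places a lac promoter just upstream of the I-AniI coding fragment. This is followed by a short segment that the annotation software matched to an adenine base editor. That match most likely reflects a flexible linker shared with such fusions rather than any deaminase sequence. The roughly 5.6 kb between this point and the rrnB T1 terminator is unannotated. It presumably holds ShoTnsB, TnsC, TniQ and Cas12k as named in the catalogue entry, although the automated annotation did not recognise them and their order cannot be confirmed from the table. Downstream, the constitutive J23119 promoter drives the sgRNA cassette, which ends at the T7Te terminator. This is an entry version in which new spacers are inserted by Golden Gate assembly through SapI sites.

According to the associated publication title, the system is intended for precise cut-and-paste, RNA-guided DNA insertion. The added nicking endonuclease supplies a strand-cleavage activity fused to TnsB. The record does not indicate that a transposon donor is present on this plasmid.
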