Features (pLannotate 1.2.2; 9 found; start..end, strand, type, name):
     26..614     +  rep_origin     ori: high-copy-number ColE1/pMB1/pBR322/pUC origin of replication
    714..744     +  promoter       lac promoter: promoter for the E. coli lac operon
    772..1527    +  CDS            I-AniI (fragment): ANI1_EMEND - Experimental evidence at protein level: Swiss-Prot protein existence level 1. Mitochondrial DNA endonuclease and mRNA maturase involved in intron homing and required for splicing of the cytochrome b (cobA) gene intron, containing its own coding sequence. The protein stimulates the intrinsic ribozyme activity of the intron through binding to and stabilizing specific secondary and tertiary structure elements in the RNA. As an endonuclease it introduces a specific double-strand break at the junction of the two exons the cobA gene and thus mediates the insertion of an intron, containi
   1527..1575    +  CDS            ABE(7.10) (fragment): adenine base editor comprising wild-type E. coli TadA fused to the evolved TadA*(7.10) mutant (Gaudelli et al., 2017)
   7189..7260    +  terminator     rrnB T1 terminator: transcription terminator T1 from the E. coli rrnB gene
   7275..7308    +  promoter       J23119 promoter: bacterial promoter (Registry of Standard Biological Parts BBa J23119)
   7684..7711    +  terminator     T7Te terminator: phage T7 early transcription terminator
   7738..7842    +  promoter       AmpR promoter: bla
   7843..8703    +  CDS            AmpR: β-lactamase; bla; confers resistance to ampicillin, carbenicillin, and related antibiotics
>Addgene plasmid #181784 | pShoHELIX-sgRNA_entry (BO3) | addgene full sequence | sequence record 358224 | Addgene NGS Result
CCGTAGAAAAGATCAAAGGATCTTCTTGAGATCCTTTTTTTCTGCGCGTAATCTGCTGCTTGCAAACAAA
AAAACCACCGCTACCAGCGGTGGTTTGTTTGCCGGATCAAGAGCTACCAACTCTTTTTCCGAAGGTAACT
GGCTTCAGCAGAGCGCAGATACCAAATACTGTTCTTCTAGTGTAGCCGTAGTTAGGCCACCACTTCAAGA
ACTCTGTAGCACCGCCTACATACCTCGCTCTGCTAATCCTGTTACCAGTGGCTGCTGCCAGTGGCGATAA
GTCGTGTCTTACCGGGTTGGACTCAAGACGATAGTTACCGGATAAGGCGCAGCGGTCGGGCTGAACGGGG
GGTTCGTGCACACAGCCCAGCTTGGAGCGAACGACCTACACCGAACTGAGATACCTACAGCGTGAGCTAT
GAGAAAGCGCCACGCTTCCCGAAGGGAGAAAGGCGGACAGGTATCCGGTAAGCGGCAGGGTCGGAACAGG
AGAGCGCACGAGGGAGCTTCCAGGGGGAAACGCCTGGTATCTTTATAGTCCTGTCGGGTTTCGCCACCTC
TGACTTGAGCGTCGATTTTTGTGATGCTCGTCAGGGGGGCGGAGCCTATGGAAAAACGCCAGCAACGCGG
CCTTTTTACGGTTCCTGGCCTTTTGCTGGCCTTTTGCTCAACGCCAAGCTCCAAAACGATCTCAAGAAGA
TCATCTTATTAATTTTACACTTTATGCTTCCGGCTCGTATGTTGAAAGAGGAGAAAGGATCTATGGGCAG
CGATTTAACATACGCATATCTAGTAGGCCTGTTTGAGGGTGATGGTTATTTTTCCATTACGAAAAAAGGT
AAATACCTTACCTATGAGCTGGGGATCGAGCTGAGCATCAAGGACGTGCAGCTGATCTATAAAATCAAGA
AGATTCTGGGCATCGGCATTGTAAGCTTCCGTAAACGCAATGAAATTGAGATGGTGGCGCTGCGCATTCG
CGATAAGAACCACCTGAAAAGCAAAATTTTGCCAATCTTCGAGAAATACCCGATGTTTTCTAACAAACAA
TACGACTATCTGCGTTTCCGCAACGCTTTGCTGAGCGGTATTATCTCCCTGGAAGATCTGCCGGATTACA
CGCGTTCTGATGAACCGCTGAACAGCATTGAGAGCATCATTAACACCAGCTATTTCAGTGCGTGGCTGGT
TGGTTTTATCGAGGCTGAAGGCTGCTTTTCCGTGTACAAGTTAAACAAGGATGACGACTACTTGATCGCG
AGCTTCGACATTGCGCAACGTGACGGCGACATCCTCATCTCGGCCATTCGTAAGTACTTGTCATTCACCA
CTAAAGTTTACTTAGATAAAACCAATTGTAGCAAGTTGAAGGTCACCTCTGTTCGTTCCGTGGAAAACAT
TATCAAATTCCTGCAAAACGCACCGGTTAAATTGTTGGGTAATATGAAACTGCAGTATAAGCTGTGGCTG
AAGCAGCTGAGAAAGATTTCTCGTTACAGCGAAAAGATCAAGATCCCGAGCAATTATAGCGGCAGCGAGA
CTCCCGGGACCTCAGAGTCCGCCACACCCGAAAGTGGGAGCGGCTTAGACGAAGAATTTGAGTTCACTGA
GGAATTGACGCAAGCTCCAGATGTTATTGTGCTTGACAAGAGTCATTTTGTGGTAGACCCATCCCAAATT
ATTCTGCAAACATCGGATAAGCATAAACTGAGATTTAATCTTATCAAGTGGTTCGCTGAATCCCCCAACA
TTACTATTAAATCTCAGAGAAAACAGGCAGTCGTAGATACCCTTGGTGTTTCTACTCGGCAGGTGGAGCG
TCTCCTCAAGCAATATCATAATGGTGAGTTATCAGAGACAGCGGGAGTACAACGCTCAGATAAGGGGAAA
CTTCGCATCAGCCAATACTGGGAAGATTATATTAAAACAACTTATGAAAAAAGTCTGAAAGATAAACATC
CAATGTTGCCAGCAGCTGTCGTGCGGGAAGTGAAGCGACACGCGATCGTTGACCTCGGACTGAAACCAGG
AGATTATCCCCATCCAGCCACCATCTATAGAAATTTAGCTCCTTTAATCGAGCAACACACGCGGAAGAAA
AAAGTTAGAAATCCGGGTTCGGGATCTTGGCTGACCGTTGTCACGCGAGATGGTCAGCTACTGAAGGCTG
ACTTTAGTAACCAAATTATCCAATGCGACCATACCGAGCTGGATATTCATATAGTTGATAGTCATGGCAG
TTTATTGTCTGACCGTCCTTGGCTAACTACTGTTGTCGATACTTATTCAAGTTGCATTCTTGGTTTTCAT
TTATGGATCAAACAACCAGGTTCTACGGAGGTAGCTCTTGCCTTGAGACACGCCATTCTACCCAAAAATT
ATCCAGAGGACTACAAACTTGGCAAAGTTTGGGAAATATATGGACCTCCTTTTCAGTATTTTTTTACTGA
TGGTGGAAAAGATTTTAATTCAAAGCATCTAAAAGCCATTGGTAAGAAATTAGGATTTCAGTGCGAACTA
CGCAATCGCCCGCCCCAAGGTGGAATTGTAGAACGTCTTTTTAAAACCATTAATACTCAAGTTCTTAAAG
AGCTTCCCGGTTACACGGGGGCAAACGTTCAAGAACGCCCGAAAAATGCAGAGAAAGAAGCCTGTTTAAC
AATACAGGATTTGGATAAAATTCTAGCCAGCTTCTTTTGTGATATTTATAACCACGAACCCTATCCCAAG
GAGCCTCGCAACACGAGATTTGAACGCTGGTTTAAAGGTATGGGGGGAAAATTACCCGAACCTTTGGACG
AGCGAGAATTGGATATTTGTTTGATGAAAGAAGCACAACGAGTTGTTCAAGCTCATGGTAGCATACAGTT
TGAAAACCTAATTTATCGAGGAGAAGCTCTGAAGGCATATAGAGGTGAATACGTCACCCTAAGATACGAT
CCCGACCATGTCCTGACTTTATATGTCTATAGTTGCGAAGCTGATGATAATGCAGAAGAGTTCTTGGGCT
ATGCTCACGCTATAAACATGGATACTCATGACTTGAGTATAGAAGAATTGAAAACTCTCAATAAAGAACG
AAGTAAAGCTCGTAGCGATCATTACAACTATGATGCTTTATTAGCATTGGGTAAACGCAAAGAACTTGTA
GAAGAAAGAAAACAAGACAAGAAAGCAAAAAGGCAATCAGAGCAAAAACGTCTCCGCACTGCTTCCAAGA
AAAACTCAAATGTTATTGAACTACGCAAAAGTAGAGCTTCGAGTTCTTCAAGTAAAGATGACCGACAGGA
AATTTTACCAGAGAGAGTTTCTAGGGACGAACTAAAGCCGGAGAAAACAGAACTGAAATATGAGGAAAAT
CTGTTAGCACAGACCGATACTCAAAAACAGGAGAGACATAAGTTAGTTGTCTCTGACCGTAAAAAAAATT
TAAAGAACATTTGGTGATAAAGGAGGTAAATAATGGCCATATCTCAACTGGCAACCCAACCATTTGTCGA
AGTCTTACCTCCAGAGTTAGATAGCAAAGCTCAAATTGCTAAAACTATTGATATTGAGGAGCTTTTCAGA
ATTAATTTTATCACAACCGATCGGTCATCAGAATGTTTCAGATGGTTAGATGAGCTGCGTATCCTGAAAC
AATGCGGTCGGATCATTGGACCAAGAAATGTAGGCAAAAGCCGAGCAGTGCTTCACTATCGTAATGAGGA
TAAAAAACGAGTTTCTTATGTAAAGGCTTGGTCGGCATCGAGTTCTAAACGTCTATTTTCACAAATCTTA
AAGGATATTAACCATGCTGCATCAACAGGTAAACGACAGGATTTACGTCCAAGATTAGCTGGTAGTCTTG
AACTATTTGGATTAGAATTGGTCATTGTTGATAATGCTGAAAATCTTCAAAAAGAGGCGCTCTTAGATTT
AAAGCAACTTTTTGAAGAATGCCATGTTCCTATTGTCTTAGTTGGAGGTAAGGAGTTAGATGATATTTTA
GAAGATTTTGATTTGTTGACTAACTTTCCAACGTTATATGAGTTTGAACGATTGGAACATGATGATTTTA
TAAAAACATTAAAGACAATCGAATTGGATATTTTATCTCTTCCAGAAGCGTCTAAGTTAAGTGAGGGTAA
CATATTTGCAATTTTAGCTGAGAGTACAGGTGGGAAAATAGGAATTTTAGTCAAGATACTAACTAAAGCA
GTTTTACATTCTCTTAAAAAGGGATTTGGTAAAGTTGATGAAAGCATTTTAGAAAAAATCGCAAGTCGTT
ATGGAACAAAATACGTTCCCATTGAAAACAAAAATAGAAACGATTAATAGAGGAGGATATAAATGATTGA
AGATGATGAAATTCGTCTAAGGTTGGGCTATGTTGAACCACACCCAGGTGAAAGCATCAGTCATTATTTG
GGACGGCTTCGTCGATTTAAGGCTAACAGCCTTCCTTCAGGATATGCTCTAGGAAAAATTGCGGGTCTTG
GGTCTGTTCTGACTCGATGGGAAAAGTTGTACTTCAACCCATTTCCCACTCAACAAGAACTAGAGGCATT
AGCACAAGTGATTCAAGTGGAGGTTGAGAAATTAAGAGAGATGCTACCCACTAAAGGTGTCACAATGATG
CCTCGACCCATTCGATTATGTGCGGCTTGCTATGCAGAGTCACCTTATCACCGGATCGAGTGGCAGTTTA
AGGACAAAATGAAGTGCGATCGCCATCAGTTGCGCTTATTAACAAAATGCACAAACTGTCAGACACCATT
CCCCATTCCTGCTGATTGGGAAAAAGGAGAATGCTCGCATTGTTTTTTGTCTTTTGCTAAGATGGTGAAG
TGTCAAAAGCGTCGTTAGTGATAAAACCAGAAAAAGGTGTGAAATTAACTAAGTCCCTGAATTGATCTGG
TTGTCCAAAAAATTTGTGCGATCGCATGGCAAGATTATTCCTACTATTGATGTGGCGTGAGTCGGATAAC
TTGCTCTAATGGGATCCCGGTTAATACCAATAGATCAGATATGAGTAATAAACATTACGACCTTTACCTG
TGGTATTCACTGTTGGCACGACAACACCTTTATCGCGCCAATACTGTAGCTGACGACGCGAACAATTAGT
GATTTGAGCCGCTTCTGTGCTTGTGTAGAATTTTCCTTCCATAGAAATCATCCTACAGAAGTAGTTTTTT
AAATTTACATTTTTTAAAAGCACATTATGTATTCATGTGATATTATTTTTTTATGAGCACAATCACGATT
CAATGCCGCCTAGTTGCAGAAGAAGCGACCCTGCGCTACTTTTGGGAACTTATGGCTGAGAAGAATACGC
CACTCATTAATGAATTGTTGGAGCAGTTAGGACAACATCCAGATTTTGATACTTGGGTACAAGCAGGCAA
GATGCCTGAAAAGACAGTTGAGAACTTGTGCAAGTCCCTAGAAGATCGAGAACCTTTTGCAAATCAGCCC
GGTCGTTTTCGTACTTCGGCAGTTGCTCTGGTAAAGTACATTTACAAATCCTGGTTTGCGTTACAAAAAC
GTCGGGCGGACAGACTAGAAGGTAAAGAGCGCTGGTTAAAGATGCTCAAAAGTGATGTGGAACTGGAACG
AGAAAGCAACTGTAGTTTGGATATTATTCGAGCTAAAGCTGGGGAAATTCTTGCTAAAGTTACTGAGGGG
TGCGCTCCGAGCAATCAAACATCCTCTAAGAGAAAAAAGAAGAAAACTAAAAAAAGCCAAGCGACAAAAG
ATCTCCCTACGCTTTTCGAGATTATATTAAAGGCTTACGAACAAGCTGAAGAAAGCCTGACACGAGCTGC
CCTTGCTTATCTCCTTAAAAATGACTGTGAAGTCAGTGAAGTTGATGAAGATTCAGAGAAATTTAAAAAG
CGTCGGCGTAAAAAGGAAATAGAAATTGAACGTTTAAGAAATCAACTGAAAAGTCGGATACCTAAAGGTC
GCGATTTAACCGGAGATAAGTGGTTGAAAACGCTAGAAGAAGCCACCCGAAATGTTCCTGAAAATGAGGA
TGAGGCAAAGGCTTGGCAAGCCCAACTCTTGAGAGAAGCTAGTTCTGTTCCTTTTCCTGTAGCTTATGAA
ACTAGTGAAGATATGACTTGGTTTACCAACGAGCAAGGTCGAATCTTTGTTTACTTTAATGGTTCAGCCA
AACATAAATTTCAAGTTTATTGCGATCGCCGTCAACTTCATTGGTTTCAACGTTTTGTAGAGGACTTTCA
AATCAAGAAAAATGGTGATAAAAAAGGTAGCGAAAAGGAGTACCCTGCTGGGTTATTGACGCTTTGTTCC
ACTCGTCTGAGATGGAAAGAAAGCGCGGAAAAAGGAGATCCTTGGAATGTTCATCGCCTAATTCTTTCTT
GCACTATCGATACACGCTTATGGACACTTGAAGGAACGGAACAGGTGCGAGCTGAAAAGATCGCTCAGGT
TGAAAAAACTATTAGCAAGCGGGAGCAAGAAGTTAATCTGAGTAAGACTCAACTTGAGCGTTTACAAGCC
AAGCACAGTGAGAGGGAGAGATTGAACAACATTTTTCCCAACCGCCCTAGCAAGCCCAGTTACCGGGGTA
AATCTCATATTGCGATCGGTGTAAGTTTCAGTTTGGAAAACCCAGCCACTGTTGCCGTCGTAGATGTTGC
AACCAAGAAAGTCCTTACTTACCGCAGTTTCAAACAATTACTCGGAGATAACTACAACCTTGCAAACCGG
CTGCGGCAACAAAAGCAACGTCTTTCTCACGAACGTCACAAAGCTCAGAAACAAGGCGCACCAAATTCAT
TTGGAGACTCAGAGTTAGGGCAGTATGTAGACAGATTGCTTGCAAAATCGATTGTCGCGATCGCAAAAAC
TTATCAAGCTAGTAGTATTGTCTTGCCTAAACTTCGCTATATGAGGGAAATCATACATAATGAAGTTCAA
GCTAAAGCCGAAAAAAAGATTCCAGGATATAAAGAAGGTCAAAAACAATATGCCAAACAGTATCGGATAA
GCGTTCATCAATGGAGTTATAATAGATTATCACAGATTCTTGAAAGCCAAGCTACAAAAGCTGGAATTTC
TATTGAACGTGGATCGCAAGTAATCCAAGGTAGCTCCCAAGAACAAGCACGAGATTTAGCTTTATTTGCC
TATAACGAACGCCAACTTAGTCTGGGTTAGGTAAGGATCTCCAGGCATCAAATAAAACGAAAGGCTCAGT
CGAAAGACTGGGCCTTTCGTTTTATCTGTTGTTTGTCGGTGAACGCTCTCTACTAGAGAGACCCTGACAG
CTAGCTCAGTCCTAGGTATAATGCTAGCGGGTACTAATAGCGCCGCAGTTCATGCTCTTTAAGAGTCTCT
GTACTGTGGAAAATCTGGGTTAGTTTGACGGTTGGAAAACCGTTTTGCTTTCTGACCCTGGTAGCTGCCC
GCTTCTCATGCTCTGACTTTTCACGTTATGTGGAAAAAGTAACGTAATTTCGTTAGTTAAGACTTACCGT
AAAAAGTCAGTTCTGATGCTGCTGTCGCAAGACAGGATAGGTGCGCTCCCAGCAAAAGGAGTATGTCTTG
AAAAAGACTAGCCGTTCTAGTAACGGTGCGGATTACCGCAGTGGTGGCTACTGAATCACCCCCTTCGTCG
GGGGAACCCTCCAAAAGGTGGGTTGAAAGGAAGAGCGAGATCTCGAGCTCTTCGGCTCACCTTCGGGTGG
GCCTTTCTGCGCAGGTGGCACTTTTCGGGGAAATGTGCGCGGAACCCCTATTTGTTTATTTTTCTAAATA
CATTCAAATATGTATCCGCTCATGAGACAATAACCCTGATAAATGCTTCAATAATATTGAAAAAGGAAGA
GTATGAGTATTCAACATTTCCGTGTCGCCCTTATTCCCTTTTTTGCGGCATTTTGCCTTCCTGTTTTTGC
TCACCCAGAAACGCTGGTGAAAGTAAAAGATGCTGAAGATCAGTTGGGTGCACGAGTGGGTTACATCGAA
CTGGATCTCAACAGCGGTAAGATCCTTGAGAGTTTTCGCCCCGAAGAACGTTTTCCAATGATGAGCACTT
TTAAAGTTCTGCTATGTGGCGCGGTATTATCCCGTATTGACGCCGGGCAAGAGCAACTCGGTCGCCGCAT
ACACTATTCTCAGAATGACTTGGTTGAGTACTCACCAGTCACAGAAAAGCATCTTACGGATGGCATGACA
GTAAGAGAATTATGCAGTGCTGCCATAACCATGAGTGATAACACTGCGGCCAACTTACTTCTGACAACGA
TCGGAGGACCGAAGGAGCTAACCGCTTTTTTGCACAACATGGGGGATCATGTAACTCGCCTTGATCGTTG
GGAACCGGAGCTGAATGAAGCCATACCAAACGACGAGCGTGACACCACGATGCCTGTAGCAATGGCAACA
ACGTTGCGCAAACTATTAACTGGCGAACTACTTACTCTAGCTTCCCGGCAACAATTAATAGACTGGATGG
AGGCGGATAAAGTTGCAGGACCACTTCTGCGCTCGGCCCTTCCGGCTGGCTGGTTTATTGCTGATAAATC
TGGAGCCGGTGAGCGTGGGTCTCGCGGTATCATTGCAGCACTGGGGCCAGATGGTAAGCCCTCCCGTATC
GTAGTTATCTACACGACGGGGAGTCAGGCAACTATGGATGAACGAAATAGACAGATCGCTGAGATAGGTG
CCTCACTGATTAAGCATTGGTAACTGTCAGACCAAGTTTACTCATATATACTTTAGATTGATTTAAAACT
TCATTTTTAATTTAAAAGGATCTAGGTGAAGATCCTTTTTGATAATCTCATGACCAAAATCCCTTAACGT
GAGTTTTCGTTCCACTGAGCGTCAGACC
